Addgene plasmid #128709: pCPP5618
Purpose: Phytopathogen Pseudomonas syringae pv. tomato type III secretion system effector (gene lacking stop codon) Gateway donor clone
Depositing lab: Alan Collmer. Depositing organization: Cornell University. Publication: A survey of the Pseudomonas syringae pv. tomato DC3000 type III secretion system effector repertoire reveals several effectors that are deleterious when expressed in Saccharomyces cerevisiae. Munkvold KR, Martin ME, Bronstein PA, Collmer A. Mol Plant Microbe Interact. 2008 Apr;21(4):490-502. doi: 10.1094/MPMI-21-4-0490. PubMed 18321194.
Backbone
  Vector backbone: pENTR/SD/D-TOPO
  Vector type: Bacterial Expression
Growth in bacteria
  Bacterial resistance: Kanamycin, 50 μg/mL
  Growth temperature: 37°C
  Growth strain: DH5alpha
  Copy number: High Copy
Gene/Insert
  Gene/Insert name: hopE1
  Species: Pseudomonas syringae
  Cloning method: TOPO Cloning
Terms and licenses: Academic/Nonprofit Terms; Industry Terms: Not Available to Industry
Depositor comments: Also reference: PMID 29742421.
How to cite: pCPP5618 was a gift from Alan Collmer (Addgene plasmid # 128709 ; http://n2t.net/addgene:128709 ; RRID:Addgene_128709)
