[The description below was written by a language model from this plasmid's Addgene catalogue record and pLannotate feature annotations shown in this document.]
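Description:
pCPP5618 is a Gateway entry (donor) clone built in the pENTR/SD/D-TOPO backbone, carrying the hopE1 gene from the plant pathogen Pseudomonas syringae pv. tomato. hopE1 encodes an effector delivered by the bacterium's type III secretion system, and it was inserted by directional TOPO cloning without its stop codon. The 3,237-nt plasmid is maintained in E. coli at high copy from a ColE1/pUC-type origin and selected with kanamycin through the aph(3')-Ia resistance gene.

The feature table does not annotate the hopE1 coding sequence itself, but it would sit in the unannotated interval between the two Gateway sites. This interval is flanked by attL1 upstream and attL2 downstream, the sites recognised in the LR Clonase reaction, so the insert can be transferred in a defined orientation and reading frame into any attR-containing destination vector. Just after attL1 lies the bacteriophage T7 gene 10 ribosome binding site characteristic of the "SD" version of the backbone, which travels with the gene and supports translation in bacterial destination vectors. Omitting the stop codon allows read-through into C-terminal tags or fusion partners supplied by the destination vector. A T7 promoter lies outside attL2 on the opposite strand, and rrnB T1 and T2 terminators upstream of attL1 shield the insert from read-through transcription from the backbone. The short lacI and lacZα fragments detected are backbone remnants with no evident function.

The plasmid belongs to a set of effector entry clones used to survey the DC3000 effector repertoire, including tests of whether individual effectors are deleterious when expressed in Saccharomyces cerevisiae.
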