Features (pLannotate 1.2.2; 10 found; start..end, strand, type, name):
      1..100     +  protein_bind   attL1: mutant version of attL; recombination site for the Gateway® LR reaction LR Clonase™
    112..132     +  RBS            RBS: efficient ribosome binding site from bacteriophage T7 gene 10 (Olins and Rangwala, 1989)
    794..893     -  protein_bind   attL2: mutant version of attL; recombination site for the Gateway® LR reaction LR Clonase™
    911..929     -  promoter       T7 promoter: promoter for bacteriophage T7 RNA polymerase
   1063..1872    +  CDS            KanR: aminoglycoside phosphotransferase; aph(3')-Ia; confers resistance to kanamycin in bacteria or G418 (Geneticin®) in eukaryotes
   2019..2607    +  rep_origin     ori: high-copy-number ColE1/pMB1/pBR322/pUC origin of replication
   2790..2882    +  CDS            lacI (fragment): lac repressor; lacI; The lac repressor binds to the lac operator to inhibit transcription in E. coli. This inhibition can be relieved by adding lactose or isopropyl-β-D-thiogalactopyranoside (IPTG).
   2937..2964    -  terminator     rrnB T2 terminator: transcription terminator T2 from the E. coli rrnB gene
   3096..3139    +  terminator     rrnB T1 terminator: Escherichia coli rrnB; transcription terminator T1 from the E. coli rrnB gene
   3186..3222    -  CDS            lacZα (fragment): LacZα fragment of β-galactosidase; lacZ fragment
>Addgene plasmid #128709 | pCPP5618 | addgene full sequence | sequence record 252510 | Addgene NGS Result
CAAATAATGATTTTATTTTGACTGATAGTGACCTGTTCGTTGCAACAAATTGATGAGCAATGCTTTTTTA
TAATGCCAACTTTGTACAAAAAAGCAGGCTCCGCGGCCGCCTTGTTTAACTTTAAGAAGGAGCCCTTCAC
CATGAATAGAGTTTCCGGTAGCTCGTCAGCGACTTGGCAGGCAGTCAACGATCTTGTGGAGCAAGTAAGC
GAGAGAACCACGTTGTCTACGACAGGTTATCAGACGGCAATGGGCCGCTTGAACAAACCGGAAAAATCAG
ATGCGGATGCGCTGATGACTATGAGGAGGGCGCAACAGTACACGGATAGCGCGAAGCGAACTTATATTTC
GGAAACGCTGATGAATCTGGCAGATTTGCAGCAAAGGAAAATCTATCGCACCAACAGCGGGAACTTGCGT
GGCGCGATTGAGATGACGCCTACGCAACTCACAGATTGCGTACAGAAGTGCCGCGAAGAGGGGTTCTCCA
ATTGTGACATACAGGCGCTGGAAATCGGCTTGCACCTTCGACATAAGTTAGGAATCTCAGATTTCACCAT
CTACAGCAACCGTAAGTTAAGCCATAACTATGTGGTCATCCACCCCAGCAATGCATTTCCGAAAGGAGCG
ATTGTAGACTCTTGGACGGGACAGGGCGTGGTGGAGCTGGACTTCAAGACCCGATTGAAATTCAAGCACC
GGGAAGAGAACTACGCAGTGAACGCCAATATGCACGAGTGGATCGAGAGATACGGCCAAGCGCATGTGAT
TGACTGCAAGGGTGGGCGCGCCGACCCAGCTTTCTTGTACAAAGTTGGCATTATAAGAAAGCATTGCTTA
TCAATTTGTTGCAACGAACAGGTCACTATCAGTCAAAATAAAATCATTATTTGCCATCCAGCTGATATCC
CCTATAGTGAGTCGTATTACATGGTCATAGCTGTTTCCTGGCAGCTCTGGCCCGTGTCTCAAAATCTCTG
ATGTTACATTGCACAAGATAAAAATATATCATCATGAACAATAAAACTGTCTGCTTACATAAACAGTAAT
ACAAGGGGTGTTATGAGCCATATTCAACGGGAAACGTCGAGGCCGCGATTAAATTCCAACATGGATGCTG
ATTTATATGGGTATAAATGGGCTCGCGATAATGTCGGGCAATCAGGTGCGACAATCTATCGCTTGTATGG
GAAGCCCGATGCGCCAGAGTTGTTTCTGAAACATGGCAAAGGTAGCGTTGCCAATGATGTTACAGATGAG
ATGGTCAGACTAAACTGGCTGACGGAATTTATGCCTCTTCCGACCATCAAGCATTTTATCCGTACTCCTG
ATGATGCATGGTTACTCACCACTGCGATCCCCGGAAAAACAGCATTCCAGGTATTAGAAGAATATCCTGA
TTCAGGTGAAAATATTGTTGATGCGCTGGCAGTGTTCCTGCGCCGGTTGCATTCGATTCCTGTTTGTAAT
TGTCCTTTTAACAGCGATCGCGTATTTCGTCTCGCTCAGGCGCAATCACGAATGAATAACGGTTTGGTTG
ATGCGAGTGATTTTGATGACGAGCGTAATGGCTGGCCTGTTGAACAAGTCTGGAAAGAAATGCATAAACT
TTTGCCATTCTCACCGGATTCAGTCGTCACTCATGGTGATTTCTCACTTGATAACCTTATTTTTGACGAG
GGGAAATTAATAGGTTGTATTGATGTTGGACGAGTCGGAATCGCAGACCGATACCAGGATCTTGCCATCC
TATGGAACTGCCTCGGTGAGTTTTCTCCTTCATTACAGAAACGGCTTTTTCAAAAATATGGTATTGATAA
TCCTGATATGAATAAATTGCAGTTTCATTTGATGCTCGATGAGTTTTTCTAATCAGAATTGGTTAATTGG
TTGTAACACTGGCAGAGCATTACGCTGACTTGACGGGACGGCGCAAGCTCATGACCAAAATCCCTTAACG
TGAGTTACGCGTCGTTCCACTGAGCGTCAGACCCCGTAGAAAAGATCAAAGGATCTTCTTGAGATCCTTT
TTTTCTGCGCGTAATCTGCTGCTTGCAAACAAAAAAACCACCGCTACCAGCGGTGGTTTGTTTGCCGGAT
CAAGAGCTACCAACTCTTTTTCCGAAGGTAACTGGCTTCAGCAGAGCGCAGATACCAAATACTGTTCTTC
TAGTGTAGCCGTAGTTAGGCCACCACTTCAAGAACTCTGTAGCACCGCCTACATACCTCGCTCTGCTAAT
CCTGTTACCAGTGGCTGCTGCCAGTGGCGATAAGTCGTGTCTTACCGGGTTGGACTCAAGACGATAGTTA
CCGGATAAGGCGCAGCGGTCGGGCTGAACGGGGGGTTCGTGCACACAGCCCAGCTTGGAGCGAACGACCT
ACACCGAACTGAGATACCTACAGCGTGAGCTATGAGAAAGCGCCACGCTTCCCGAAGGGAGAAAGGCGGA
CAGGTATCCGGTAAGCGGCAGGGTCGGAACAGGAGAGCGCACGAGGGAGCTTCCAGGGGGAAACGCCTGG
TATCTTTATAGTCCTGTCGGGTTTCGCCACCTCTGACTTGAGCGTCGATTTTTGTGATGCTCGTCAGGGG
GGCGGAGCCTATGGAAAAACGCCAGCAACGCGGCCTTTTTACGGTTCCTGGCCTTTTGCTGGCCTTTTGC
TCACATGTTCTTTCCTGCGTTATCCCCTGATTCTGTGGATAACCGTATTACCGCCTTTGAGTGAGCTGAT
ACCGCTCGCCGCAGCCGAACGACCGAGCGCAGCGAGTCAGTGAGCGAGGAAGCGGAAGAGCGCCCAATAC
GCAAACCGCCTCTCCCCGCGCGTTGGCCGATTCATTAATGCAGCTGGCACGACAGGTTTCCCGACTGGAA
AGCGGGCAGTGAGCGCAACGCAATTAATACGCGTACCGCTAGCCAGGAAGAGTTTGTAGAAACGCAAAAA
GGCCATCCGTCAGGATGGCCTTCTGCTTAGTTTGATGCCTGGCAGTTTATGGCGGGCGTCCTGCCCGCCA
CCCTCCGGGCCGTTGCTTCACAACGTTCAAATCCGCTCCCGGCGGATTTGTCCTACTCAGGAGAGCGTTC
ACCGACAAACAACAGATAAAACGAAAGGCCCAGTCTTCCGACTGAGCCTTTCGTTTTATTTGATGCCTGG
CAGTTCCCTACTCTCGCGTTAACGCTAGCATGGATGTTTTCCCAGTCACGACGTTGTAAAACGACGGCCA
GTCTTAAGCTCGGGCCC
